>Addgene plasmid #137844 | pAIO3 | addgene full sequence | sequence record 276190 | Addgene Partial NGS Result  (confirms Cas9)
TATATATATATATATATATATTTTATATCATTTAATATATTATGTGTGATATAATAATAAATCCATTGTC
CATAAATAGATGAAATAGCGGCCGCCTACCCTGAAGAAGAAAAGTCCGATGATGTTGTGGACATAAAGAA
TTGAGCTGTCTCAAAAAATGAGAAAACAAACAAACAAACAAAATACCATTATGCGCATATCCTCTGCTCA
ATATCAATTTTTCTTTATGCCAGTTTTGTTTCGACACTATTTGAGCAACACCTTCCCTTTACTATCTACT
ACTGTTACAATGTTATTTTATTCACCTTTTTACAATTTTATCAAAATTTTTTTGTATGCATATAAATTAT
ACATTGTAAAGCCAAAGTGTAGATAAAGAACACCTTGTTTATTTTTCCCCAATTTTTTTTTTTTTACCAT
TTTTTTATTAACCTTGCTCATTTACCTGCTAATACGATTGCTATATGATATCGAAATTGAAGGAAAAAAC
ATCATTTGTGTTTATATGTTTTTTTTTAATTTTTCAACTTTTTTTATTTAACTATGCTAATCATATTATA
AACATTTTAAAAATCAAGTCCAACTATTTATGAATCATTGAAGAGACAACATAATTATAACAGTAAAAAT
AATAATAATAATAATAATTTTGTCTTATTGTTTCAAACATATTATGTTCCATAAATATCTAAATTTTTAA
TATGGTCATAAATTCATAGGATTTAATTTATATAAAATATGGCTATTCATACTAGCCATTTTATGTGTGT
AAAGTTTTTTTTTCTGAACAAAAAATAAAATGTTCATAATTTTAGCTATTTACATGCATGTGCATGCACA
AAAAAAAATATGCACACAACATACACATTTTTACAGTTATAAATACAATCAATTGGTATAAATATATAAA
TAAGAAAAACGAACATTAAGCTGCCATATCCCTCGAGTTACTTGTCGTCGTCGTCCTTGTAGTCCACTTT
CCGCTTTTTCTTAGGATCTTCCACCTTGCGTTTTTTCTTGGGGTCGCCTCCCAGCTGAGACAGGTCGATC
CGTGTCTCGTACAGGCCGGTGATGCTCTGGTGGATCAGGGTGGCGTCCAGCACCTCTTTGGTGCTGGTGT
ACCTCTTCCGGTCGATGGTGGTGTCAAAGTACTTGAAGGCGGCAGGGGCTCCCAGATTGGTCAGGGTAAA
CAGGTGGATGATATTCTCGGCCTGCTCTCTGATAGGCTTGTCTCTGTGCTTGTTGTAGGCGCTCAGCACC
TTGTCCAGATTAGCGTCGGCCAGGATCACTCTCTTGGAGAACTCGCTGATCTGCTCGATGATCTCGTCCA
GGTAGTGTTTGTGCTGTTCCACAAACAGCTGTTTCTGCTCATTATCCTCGGGGGAGCCCTTCAGCTTCTC
ATAGTGGCTGGCCAGGTACAGGAAGTTCACATATTTGGAGGGCAGGGCCAGTTCGTTTCCCTTCTGCAGT
TCGCCGGCAGAGGCCAGCATTCTCTTCCGGCCGTTTTCCAGCTCGAACAGGGAGTACTTAGGCAGCTTGA
TGATCAGGTCCTTTTTCACTTCTTTGTAGCCCTTGGCTTCCAGAAAGTCGATGGGATTCTTCTCGAAGCT
GCTTCTTTCCATGATGGTGATCCCCAGCAGCTCTTTCACACTCTTCAGTTTCTTGGACTTGCCCTTTTCC
ACTTTGGCCACCACCAGCACAGAATAGGCCACGGTGGGGCTGTCGAAGCCGCCGTACTTCTTAGGGTCCC
AGTCCTTCTTTCTGGCGATCAGCTTGTCGCTGTTCCTCTTGGGCAGGATAGACTCTTTGCTGAAGCCGCC
TGTCTGCACCTCGGTCTTTTTCACGATATTCACTTGGGGCATAGACAGCACTTTCCGCACGGTGGCAAAG
TCCCGGCCCTTATCCCACACGATCTCGCCTGTTTCGCCGTTTGTCTCGATCAGAGGCCGCTTCCGGATCT
CGCCGTTGGCCAGGGTAATCTCGGTCTTGAAAAAGTTCATGATGTTGCTGTAGAAGAAGTACTTGGCGGT
AGCCTTGCCGATTTCCTGCTCGCTCTTGGCGATCATCTTCCGCACGTCGTACACCTTGTAGTCGCCGTAC
ACGAACTCGCTTTCCAGCTTAGGGTACTTTTTGATCAGGGCGGTTCCCACGACGGCGTTCAGGTAGGCGT
CGTGGGCGTGGTGGTAGTTGTTGATCTCGCGCACTTTGTAAAACTGGAAATCCTTCCGGAAATCGGACAC
CAGCTTGGACTTCAGGGTGATCACTTTCACTTCCCGGATCAGTTTGTCGTTCTCGTCGTACTTAGTGTTC
ATCCGGGAGTCCAGGATCTGTGCCACGTGCTTTGTGATCTGCCGGGTTTCCACCAGCTGTCTCTTGATGA
AGCCGGCCTTATCCAGTTCGCTCAGGCCGCCTCTCTCGGCCTTGGTCAGATTGTCGAACTTCCTCTGGGT
AATCAGCTTGGCATTCAGCAGCTGGCGCCAGTAGTTCTTCATCTTCTTCACGACCTCTTCGGAGGGCACG
TTGTCGCTCTTGCCCCGGTTCTTGTCGCTCCGAGTCAGCACTTTGTTATCGATGGAGTCGTCCTTCAGAA
AGCTCTGAGGCACGATATGGTCCACATCGTAGTCGGACAGCCGGTTGATGTCCAGTTCCTGGTCCACGTA
CATATCCCGCCCATTCTGCAGGTAGTACAGGTACAGCTTCTCGTTCTGCAGCTGGGTGTTTTCCACGGGG
TGTTCTTTCAGGATCTGGCTGCCCAGCTCTTTGATGCCCTCTTCGATCCGCTTCATTCTCTCGCGGCTGT
TCTTCTGTCCCTTCTGGGTGGTCTGGTTCTCTCTGGCCATTTCGATCACGATGTTCTCGGGCTTGTGCCG
GCCCATCACTTTCACGAGCTCGTCCACCACCTTCACTGTCTGCAGGATGCCCTTCTTAATGGCGGGGCTG
CCGGCCAGATTGGCAATGTGCTCGTGCAGGCTATCGCCCTGGCCGGACACCTGGGCTTTCTGGATGTCCT
CTTTAAAGGTCAGGCTGTCGTCGTGGATCAGCTGCATGAAGTTTCTGTTGGCGAAGCCGTCGGACTTCAG
GAAATCCAGGATTGTCTTGCCGGACTGCTTGTCCCGGATGCCGTTGATCAGCTTCCGGCTCAGCCTGCCC
CAGCCGGTGTATCTCCGCCGCTTCAGCTGCTTCATCACTTTGTCGTCGAACAGGTGGGCATAGGTTTTCA
GCCGTTCCTCGATCATCTCTCTGTCCTCAAACAGTGTCAGGGTCAGCACGATATCTTCCAGAATGTCCTC
GTTTTCCTCATTGTCCAGGAAGTCCTTGTCCTTGATAATTTTCAGCAGATCGTGGTATGTGCCCAGGGAG
GCGTTGAACCGATCTTCCACGCCGGAGATTTCCACGGAGTCGAAGCACTCGATTTTCTTGAAGTAGTCCT
CTTTCAGCTGCTTCACGGTCACTTTCCGGTTGGTCTTGAACAGCAGGTCCACGATGGCTTTTTTCTGCTC
GCCGCTCAGGAAGGCGGGCTTTCTCATTCCCTCGGTCACGTATTTCACTTTGGTCAGCTCGTTGTACACG
GTGAAGTACTCGTACAGCAGGCTGTGCTTGGGCAGCACCTTCTCGTTGGGCAGGTTCTTATCGAAGTTGG
TCATCCGCTCGATGAAGCTCTGGGCGCTGGCGCCCTTGTCCACCACTTCCTCGAAGTTCCAGGGGGTGAT
GGTTTCCTCGCTCTTTCTGGTCATCCAGGCGAATCTGCTGTTTCCCCTGGCCAGAGGGCCCACGTAGTAG
GGGATGCGGAAGGTCAGGATCTTCTCGATCTTTTCCCGGTTGTCCTTCAGGAATGGGTAAAAATCTTCCT
GCCGCCGCAGAATGGCGTGCAGCTCTCCCAGGTGGATCTGGTGGGGGATGCTGCCGTTGTCGAAGGTCCG
CTGCTTCCGCAGCAGGTCCTCTCTGTTCAGCTTCACGAGCAGTTCCTCGGTGCCGTCCATCTTTTCCAGG
ATGGGCTTGATGAACTTGTAGAACTCTTCCTGGCTGGCTCCGCCATCGATGTAGCCGGCGTAGCCGTTCT
TGCTCTGGTCGAAGAAAATCTCTTTGTACTTCTCAGGCAGCTGCTGCCGCACGAGAGCTTTCAGCAGGGT
CAGGTCCTGGTGGTGCTCGTCGTATCTCTTGATCATAGAGGCGCTCAGGGGGGCCTTGGTGATCTCGGTG
TTCACTCTCAGGATGTCGCTCAGCAGGATGGCGTCGGACAGGTTCTTGGCGGCCAGAAACAGGTCGGCGT
ACTGGTCGCCGATCTGGGCCAGCAGGTTGTCCAGGTCGTCGTCGTAGGTGTCCTTGCTCAGCTGCAGTTT
GGCATCCTCGGCCAGGTCGAAGTTGCTCTTGAAGTTGGGGGTCAGGCCCAGGCTCAGGGCAATCAGGTTG
CCGAACAGGCCATTCTTCTTCTCGCCGGGCAGCTGGGCGATCAGATTTTCCAGCCGTCTGCTCTTGCTCA
GTCTGGCAGACAGGATGGCCTTGGCGTCCACGCCGCTGGCGTTGATGGGGTTTTCCTCGAACAGCTGGTT
GTAGGTCTGCACCAGCTGGATGAACAGCTTGTCCACGTCGCTGTTGTCGGGGTTCAGGTCGCCCTCGATC
AGGAAGTGGCCCCGGAACTTGATCATGTGGGCCAGGGCCAGATAGATCAGCCGCAGGTCGGCCTTGTCGG
TGCTGTCCACCAGTTTCTTTCTCAGGTGGTAGATGGTGGGGTACTTCTCGTGGTAGGCCACCTCGTCCAC
GATGTTGCCGAAGATGGGGTGCCGCTCGTGCTTCTTATCCTCTTCCACCAGGAAGGACTCTTCCAGTCTG
TGGAAGAAGCTGTCGTCCACCTTGGCCATCTCGTTGCTGAAGATCTCTTGCAGATAGCAGATCCGGTTCT
TCCGTCTGGTGTATCTTCTTCTGGCGGTTCTCTTCAGCCGGGTGGCCTCGGCTGTTTCTCCGCTGTCGAA
CAGCAGGGCGCCGATCAGGTTCTTCTTGATGCTGTGCCGGTCGGTGTTGCCCAGCACCTTGAATTTCTTG
CTGGGCACCTTGTACTCGTCGGTGATCACGGCCCAGCCCACAGAGTTGGTGCCGATGTCCAGGCCGATGC
TGTACTTCTTGTCCATTTCGAAGGATCCTGATATATTTCTATTAGGTATTTATTATTATAAAATATAAAT
CTTGAATGATAATAAATAAAATATTAGTTATTCCTTTTCTAGTTTAAAATATACATATTATAAATATATA
TATATATATATATTTTTATTGTGACAAGAATATAT
Features (pLannotate 1.2.2; 4 found; start..end, strand, type, name):
      6..23      +  promoter       LEU2 promoter (fragment): S. cerevisiae LEU2
    951..971     -  CDS            FLAG (fragment): FLAG® epitope tag, followed by an enterokinase cleavage site
   1023..5126    -  CDS            cas9: CAS9_STRP1 - Also known as csn1 From Streptococcus pyogenes serotype M1.
   5248..5265    +  promoter       LEU2 promoter (fragment): S. cerevisiae LEU2
