[The description below was written by a language model from this plasmid's Addgene catalogue record and pLannotate feature annotations shown in this document.]
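Description:
pAIO3 is an empty-backbone CRISPR plasmid for genome editing in the malaria parasite Plasmodium falciparum, built on the pAIO2 vector. It is an all-in-one design intended to express both Streptococcus pyogenes Cas9 and a guide RNA from a single plasmid, with the user supplying the targeting sequence for the guide. The record notes that it carries no marker for selection in parasites, so any selection or screening of edited parasites must rely on something other than this plasmid, such as a co-delivered donor or the edit itself. In bacteria it is maintained as a high-copy plasmid under ampicillin selection. Part of the construct derives from a previously published Cas9 plasmid.

The available feature table comes from a partial sequencing result of about 5.3 kb rather than the complete plasmid, and it mainly serves to confirm the nuclease. It shows the full-length S. pyogenes cas9 coding sequence on the reverse strand, with a fragment of a FLAG epitope tag lying just downstream of it on the same strand, consistent with a C-terminally tagged Cas9 that could be detected with anti-FLAG antibodies. Two very short matches annotated as yeast LEU2 promoter fragments flank this region. At under twenty bases each, they are most likely chance hits in AT-rich sequence rather than functional elements. The promoters driving Cas9 and the guide RNA, the guide scaffold and cloning site, the bacterial origin and the ampicillin resistance gene are not annotated in this partial record, so their identity and arrangement are not stated.
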