Addgene plasmid #137844: pAIO3
Purpose: (Empty Backbone) Cas9 and gRNA expression plasmid for P. falciparum; no selection in parasites.
Depositing lab: Josh Beck. Depositing organization: Iowa State University. Publication: EXP1 is required for organisation of EXP2 in the intraerythrocytic malaria parasite vacuole. Nessel T, Beck JM, Rayatpisheh S, Jami-Alahmadi Y, Wohlschlegel JA, Goldberg DE, Beck JR. Cell Microbiol. 2020 Jan 28:e13168. doi: 10.1111/cmi.13168. PubMed 31990132.
Backbone
  Vector backbone: pAIO2
  Vector type: CRISPR
Growth in bacteria
  Bacterial resistance: Ampicillin, 100 μg/mL
  Growth temperature: 37°C
  Growth strain: DH5alpha
  Copy number: High Copy
Resource information
  A portion of this plasmid was derived from a plasmid made by: Jinek et al, Addgene #42234
Terms and licenses: Academic/Nonprofit Terms; Industry Terms: Not Available to Industry
How to cite: pAIO3 was a gift from Josh Beck (Addgene plasmid # 137844 ; http://n2t.net/addgene:137844 ; RRID:Addgene_137844)
