>Addgene plasmid #137844 | pAIO3 | addgene partial sequence | sequence record 287397 | Addgene Partial NGS Result (confirms gRNA scaffold)
TATATATATATATATATATATAATATTAGAGTAACCAAAATGCATAATTTTTCCTATATGCACATATTTC
ATATTAAGTATATAATATTCTTAAGGTTTTAGAGCTAGAAATAGCAAGTTAAAATAAGGCTAGTCCGTTA
TCAACTTGAAAAAGTGGCACCGAGTCGGTGCTTTTTTATTATTTCCTATAAAATAATATATATATATATA
TATATATA
